>Addgene plasmid #103741 | LSB-hsa-miR-874-5p | depositor full sequence | sequence record 196530 | Full Sequence
AATTGAGGGGATAACGCAGGAAAGAACATGTGAGCAAAAGGCCAGCAAAAGGCCAGGAACCGTAAAAAGG
CCGCGTTGCTGGCGTTTTTCCATAGGCTCCGCCCCCCTGACGAGCATCACAAAAATCGACGCTCAAGTCA
GAGGTGGCGAAACCCGACAGGACTATAAAGATACCAGGCGTTTCCCCCTGGAAGCTCCCTCGTGCGCTCT
CCTGTTCCGACCCTGCCGCTTACCGGATACCTGTCCGCCTTTCTCCCTTCGGGAAGCGTGGCGCTTTCTC
ATAGCTCACGCTGTAGGTATCTCAGTTCGGTGTAGGTCGTTCGCTCCAAGCTGGGCTGTGTGCACGAACC
CCCCGTTCAGCCCGACCGCTGCGCCTTATCCGGTAACTATCGTCTTGAGTCCAACCCGGTAAGACACGAC
TTATCGCCACTGGCAGCAGCCACTGGTAACAGGATTAGCAGAGCGAGGTATGTAGGCGGTGCTACAGAGT
TCTTGAAGTGGTGGCCTAACTACGGCTACACTAGAAGAACAGTATTTGGTATCTGCGCTCTGCTGAAGCC
AGTTACCTTCGGAAAAAGAGTTGGTAGCTCTTGATCCGGCAAACAAACCACCGCTGGTAGCGGTGGTTTT
TTTGTTTGCAAGCAGCAGATTACGCGCAGAAAAAAAGGATCTCAAGAAGATCCTTTGATCTTTTCTACGG
GGTCTGACGCTCAGTGGAACGAAAACTCACGTTAAGGGATTTTGGTCATGAGATTATCAAAAAGGATCTT
CACCTAGATCCTTTTAAATTAAAAATGAAGTTTTAAATCAATCTAAAGTATATATGAGTAAACTTGGTCT
GACAGTTACCAATGCTTAATCAGTGAGGCACCTATCTCAGCGATCTGTCTATTTCGTTCATCCATAGTTG
CCTGACTCCCCGTCGTGTAGATAACTACGATACGGGAGGGCTTACCATCTGGCCCCAGTGCTGCAATGAT
ACCGCGAGAACCACGCTCACCGGCTCCAGATTTATCAGCAATAAACCAGCCAGCCGGAAGGGCCGAGCGC
AGAAGTGGTCCTGCAACTTTATCCGCCTCCATCCAGTCTATTAATTGTTGCCGGGAAGCTAGAGTAAGTA
GTTCGCCAGTTAATAGTTTGCGCAACGTTGTTGCCATTGCTACAGGCATCGTGGTGTCACGCTCGTCGTT
TGGTATGGCTTCATTCAGCTCCGGTTCCCAACGATCAAGGCGAGTTACATGATCCCCCATGTTGTGCAAA
AAAGCGGTTAGCTCCTTCGGTCCTCCGATCGTTGTCAGAAGTAAGTTGGCCGCAGTGTTATCACTCATGG
TTATGGCAGCACTGCATAATTCTCTTACTGTCATGCCATCCGTAAGATGCTTTTCTGTGACTGGTGAGTA
CTCAACCAAGTCATTCTGAGAATAGTGTATGCGGCGACCGAGTTGCTCTTGCCCGGCGTCAATACGGGAT
AATACCGCGCCACATAGCAGAACTTTAAAAGTGCTCATCATTGGAAAACGTTCTTCGGGGCGAAAACTCT
CAAGGATCTTACCGCTGTTGAGATCCAGTTCGATGTAACCCACTCGTGCACCCAACTGATCTTCAGCATC
TTTTACTTTCACCAGCGTTTCTGGGTGAGCAAAAACAGGAAGGCAAAATGCCGCAAAAAAGGGAATAAGG
GCGACACGGAAATGTTGAATACTCATACTCTTCCTTTTTCAATATTATTGAAGCATTTATCAGGGTTATT
GTCTCATGAGCGGATACATATTTGAATGTAGCTCCGAATTTCTCGAGGGCTTGTCGACGACGGCGGTCTC
CGTCGTCAGGATCATGAATTCGACCCGCCTGCCACCATGACCGAGTACAAGCCCACGGTGCGCCTCGCCA
CCCGCGACGACGTCCCCCGGGCCGTACGCACCCTCGCCGCCGCGTTCGCCGACTACCCCGCCACGCGCCA
CACCGTCGACCCGGACCGCCACATCGAGCGGGTCACCGAGCTGCAAGAACTCTTCCTCACGCGCGTCGGG
CTCGACATCGGCAAGGTGTGGGTCGCGGACGACGGCGCCGCGGTGGCGGTCTGGACCACGCCGGAGAGCG
TCGAAGCGGGGGCGGTGTTCGCCGAGATCGGCCCGCGCATGGCCGAGTTGAGCGGTTCCCGGCTGGCCGC
GCAGCAACAGATGGAAGGCCTCCTGGCGCCGCACCGGCCCAAGGAGCCCGCGTGGTTCCTGGCCACCGTC
GGCGTCTCGCCCGACCACCAGGGCAAGGGTCTGGGCAGCGCCGTCGTGCTCCCCGGAGTGGAGGCGGCCG
AGCGCGCCGGGGTGCCCGCCTTCCTGGAGACATCCGCGCCCCGCAACCTCCCCTTCTACGAGCGGCTCGG
CTTCACCGTCACCGCCGACGTCGAGGTGCCCGAAGGACCGCGCACCTGGTGCATGACCCGCAAGCCCGGT
GCCTGATACGCGTGAATTCACTCCTCAGGTGCAGGCTGCCTATCAGAAGGTGGTGGCTGGTGTGGCCAAT
GCCCTGGCTCACAAATACCACTGAGATCTTTTTCCCTCTGCCAAAAATTATGGGGACATCATGAAGCCCC
TTGAGCATCTGACTTCTGGCTAATAAAGGAAATTTATTTTCATTGCAATAGTGTGTTGGAATTTTTTGTG
TCTCTCACTCGGAAGGACATATGGGAGGGCAAATCATTTAAAACATCAGAATGAGTATTTGGTTTAGAGT
TTGGCAACATATGCCCATATGCTGGCTGCCATGAACAAAGGTTGGCTATAAAGAGGTCATCAGTATATGA
AACAGCCCCCTGCTGTCCATTCCTTATTCCATAGAAAAGCCTTGACTTGAGGTTAGATTTTTTTTATATT
TTGTTTTGTGTTATTTTTTTCTTTAACATCCCTAAAATTTTCCTTACATGTTTTACTAGCCAGATTTTTC
CTCCTCTCCTGACTACTCCCAGTCATAGCTGTCCCTCTTCTCTTATGGAGATCCCTCGACCTGCAGCCCA
AGCTTGAATTCTCTAGAATTACCCTGTTATCCCTATGCTTGGTTTACCGAGCTCTTATTGGTTTTCAAAC
TTCATTGACTGTGCCCAACGCGCCTGGGAGCTCACGGGGACAGCCCCCCCCCAAAGCCCCCAGGGATGTA
ATTACGTCCCTCCCCCGCTAGGGGGCAGCAGCGAGCCGCCCGGGGCTCCGCTCCGGTCCGGCGCTCCCCC
CGCATCCCCGAGCCGGCAGCGTGCGGGGACAGCCCGGGCACGGGGAAGGTGGCACGGGATCGCTTTCCTC
TGAACGCTTCTCGCTGCTCTTTGAGCCTGCAGACACCTGGGGGGATACGGGGAAAAAGCTAGGCTGAAAG
ACCGGTTCTTAGAATGACACGCGCCTGGGAGCTCACGGGGACAGCCCCCCCCCAAAGCCCCCAGGGATGT
AATTACGTCCCTCCCCCGCTAGGGGGCAGCAGCGAGCCGCCCGGGGCTCCGCTCCGGTCCGGCGCTCCCC
CCGCATCCCCGAGCCGGCAGCGTGCGGGGACAGCCCGGGCACGGGGAAGGTGGCACGGGATCGCTTTCCT
CTGAACGCTTCTCGCTGCTCTTTGAGCCTGCAGACACCTGGGGGGATACGGGGAAAAAGCTAACTTCTGA
GACGACAACTTTGTATAGAAAAGTTGGCTCCGAATTCGCCCTTGACAGCAGAGATCCAGTTTGGTTAATT
AATTGGCTCCGGTGCCCGTCAGTGGGCAGAGCGCACATCGCCCACAGTCCCCGAGAAGTTGTGGGGAGGG
GTCGGCAATTGAACCGGTGCCTAGAGAAGGTGGCGCGGGGTAAACTGGGAAAGTGATGTCGTGTACTGGC
TCCGCCTTTTTCCCGAGGGTGGGGGAGAACCGTATATAAGTGCAGTAGTCGCCGTGAACGTTCTTTTTCG
CAACGGGTTTGCCGCCAGAACACAGGTAAGTGCCGTGTGTGGTTCCCGCGGGCCTGGCCTCTTTACGGGT
TATGGCCCTTGCGTGCCTTGAATTACTTCCACCTGGCTGCAGTACGTGATTCTTGATCCCGAGCTTCGGG
TTGGAAGTGGGTGGGAGAGTTCGAGGCCTTGCGCTTAAGGAGCCCCTTCGCCTCGTGCTTGAGTTGAGGC
CTGGCCTGGGCGCTGGGGCCGCCGCGTGCGAATCTGGTGGCACCTTCGCGCCTGTCTCGCTGCTTTCGAT
AAGTCTCTAGCCATTTAAAATTTTTGATGACCTGCTGCGACGCTTTTTTTCTGGCAAGATAGTCTTGTAA
ATGCGGGCCAAGATCTGCACACTGGTATTTCGGTTTTTGGGGCCGCGGGCGGCGACGGGGCCCGTGCGTC
CCAGCGCACATGTTCGGCGAGGCGGGGCCTGCGAGCGCGGCCACCGAGAATCGGACGGGGGTAGTCTCAA
GCTGGCCGGCCTGCTCTGGTGCCTGGCCTCGCGCCGCCGTGTATCGCCCCGCCCTGGGCGGCAAGGCTGG
CCCGGTCGGCACCAGTTGCGTGAGCGGAAAGATGGCCGCTTCCCGGCCCTGCTGCAGGGAGCTCAAAATG
GAGGACGCGGCGCTCGGGAGAGCGGGCGGGTGAGTCACCCACACAAAGGAAAAGGGCCTTTCCGTCCTCA
GCCGTCGCTTCATGTGACTCCACGGAGTACCGGGCGCCGTCCAGGCACCTCGATTAGTTCTCGAGCTTTT
GGAGTACGTCGTCTTTAGGTTGGGGGGAGGGGTTTTATGCGATGGAGTTTCCCCACACTGAGTGGGTGGA
GACTGAAGTTAGGCCAGCTTGGCACTTGATGTAATTCTCCTTGGAATTTGCCCTTTTTGAGTTTGGATCT
TGGTTCATTCTCAAGCCTCAGACAGTGGTTCAAAGTTTTTTTCTTCCATTTCAGGTGTCGTGAGAAGGGC
GAATTCGACCCAAGTTTGTACAAAAAAGCAGGCTGGATCCAGGTGCCACCATGGTGAGCGAGCTGATTAA
GGAGAACATGCACATGAAGCTGTACATGGAGGGCACCGTGAACAACCACCACTTCAAGTGCACATCCGAG
GGCGAAGGCAAGCCCTACGAGGGCACCCAGACCATGAGAATCAAGGCGGTCGAGGGCGGCCCTCTCCCCT
TCGCCTTCGACATCCTGGCTACCAGCTTCATGTACGGCAGCAAAACCTTCATCAACCACACCCAGGGCAT
CCCCGACTTCTTTAAGCAGTCCTTCCCCGAGGGCTTCACATGGGAGAGAGTCACCACATACGAAGATGGG
GGCGTGCTGACCGCTACCCAGGACACCAGCCTCCAGGACGGCTGCCTCATCTACAACGTCAAGATCAGAG
GGGTGAACTTCCCATCCAACGGCCCTGTGATGCAGAAGAAAACACTCGGCTGGGAGGCCTCCACCGAGAC
ACTGTACCCCGCTGACGGCGGCCTGGAAGGCAGAGCCGACATGGCCCTGAAGCTCGTGGGCGGGGGCCAC
CTGATCTGCAACCTTAAGACCACATACAGATCCAAGAAACCCGCTAAGAACCTCAAGATGCCCGGCGTCT
ACTATGTGGACAGGAGACTGGAAAGAATCAAGGAGGCCGACAAAGAGACATACGTCGAGCAGCACGAGGT
GGCTGTGGCCAGATACTGCGACCTCCCTAGCAAACTGGGGCACAAACTTAATTGAGAATTCTACCACCCA
GCTTTCTTGTACAAAGTGGTACGTCTCAAGACCAGAGGTCTCTGCTTACATCAGTTCTTACCCTGGTGCG
TGGGGCCGTCTTACCCTGGTGCGTGGGGCCGTCTTACCCTGGTGCGTGGGGCCGTCTTACCCTGGTGCGT
GGGGCCGCAACCAGAAGAGACCTGTGCTTCACTCCTCAGGTGCAGGCTGCCTATCAGAAGGTGGTGGCTG
GTGTGGCCAATGCCCTGGCTCACAAATACCACTGAGATCTTTTTCCCTCTGCCAAAAATTATGGGGACAT
CATGAAGCCCCTTGAGCATCTGACTTCTGGCTAATAAAGGAAATTTATTTTCATTGCAATAGTGTGTTGG
AATTTTTTGTGTCTCTCACTCGGAAGGACATATGGGAGGGCAAATCATTTAAAACATCAGAATGAGTATT
TGGTTTAGAGTTTGGCAACATATGCCCATATGCTGGCTGCCATGAACAAAGGTTGGCTATAAAGAGGTCA
TCAGTATATGAAACAGCCCCCTGCTGTCCATTCCTTATTCCATAGAAAAGCCTTGACTTGAGGTTAGATT
TTTTTTATATTTTGTTTTGTGTTATTTTTTTCTTTAACATCCCTAAAATTTTCCTTACATGTTTTACTAG
CCAGATTTTTCCTCCTCTCCTGACTACTCCCAGTCATAGCTGTCCCTCTTCTCTTATGGAGATCCCGAGC
GGTGCGTTTTTATGCTTGTAGTATTGTATAATGTTTTTAAGATCCAAGCTTCTGACCTCTTCTCTTCCTC
CCACAGGGCCTCGAGACAATTGCATCGATGGTACCAGTGAAAGTCTGCAATGAATTCGAGTTGGCGCGCC
TGTCATTCTAAATCTCTCTTTCAGCCTAAAGCTTTTTCCCCGTATCCCCCCAGGTGTCTGCAGGCTCAAA
GAGCAGCGAGAAGCGTTCAGAGGAAAGCGATCCCGTGCCACCTTCCCCGTGCCCGGGCTGTCCCCGCACG
CTGCCGGCTCGGGGATGCGGGGGGAGCGCCGGACCGGAGCGGAGCCCCGGGCGGCTCGCTGCTGCCCCCT
AGCGGGGGAGGGACGTAATTACATCCCTGGGGGCTTTGGGAGGGGGCTGTCCCCGTGAGCTCCCAGGCGC
GCCTGTCATTCTAAATCTCTCTTTCAGCCTAAAGCTTTTTCCCCGTATCCCCCCAGGTGTCTGCAGGCTC
AAAGAGCAGCGAGAAGCGTTCAGAGGAAAGCGATCCCGTGCCACCTTCCCCGTGCCCGGGCTGTCCCCGC
ACGCTGCCGGCTCGGGGATGCGGGGGGAGCGCCGGACCGGAGCGGAGCCCCGGGCGGCTCGCTGCTGCCC
CCTAGCGGGGGAGGGACGTAATTACATCCCTGGGGGCTTTGGGGGGGGGCTGTCCCCGTGAGCTCCCAGG
CGCGCCAACTCGGTACCGTATCGATGTCGACGTTAACGCTAGTGATATCAACTTTGTATAGAAAAGTTGG
CTCCGAATTCGCCCTTGACAGCAGAGATCCAGTTTGGTTAATTAATTGGCTCCGGTGCCCGTCAGTGGGC
AGAGCGCACATCGCCCACAGTCCCCGAGAAGTTGTGGGGAGGGGTCGGCAATTGAACCGGTGCCTAGAGA
AGGTGGCGCGGGGTAAACTGGGAAAGTGATGTCGTGTACTGGCTCCGCCTTTTTCCCGAGGGTGGGGGAG
AACCGTATATAAGTGCAGTAGTCGCCGTGAACGTTCTTTTTCGCAACGGGTTTGCCGCCAGAACACAGGT
AAGTGCCGTGTGTGGTTCCCGCGGGCCTGGCCTCTTTACGGGTTATGGCCCTTGCGTGCCTTGAATTACT
TCCACCTGGCTGCAGTACGTGATTCTTGATCCCGAGCTTCGGGTTGGAAGTGGGTGGGAGAGTTCGAGGC
CTTGCGCTTAAGGAGCCCCTTCGCCTCGTGCTTGAGTTGAGGCCTGGCCTGGGCGCTGGGGCCGCCGCGT
GCGAATCTGGTGGCACCTTCGCGCCTGTCTCGCTGCTTTCGATAAGTCTCTAGCCATTTAAAATTTTTGA
TGACCTGCTGCGACGCTTTTTTTCTGGCAAGATAGTCTTGTAAATGCGGGCCAAGATCTGCACACTGGTA
TTTCGGTTTTTGGGGCCGCGGGCGGCGACGGGGCCCGTGCGTCCCAGCGCACATGTTCGGCGAGGCGGGG
CCTGCGAGCGCGGCCACCGAGAATCGGACGGGGGTAGTCTCAAGCTGGCCGGCCTGCTCTGGTGCCTGGC
CTCGCGCCGCCGTGTATCGCCCCGCCCTGGGCGGCAAGGCTGGCCCGGTCGGCACCAGTTGCGTGAGCGG
AAAGATGGCCGCTTCCCGGCCCTGCTGCAGGGAGCTCAAAATGGAGGACGCGGCGCTCGGGAGAGCGGGC
GGGTGAGTCACCCACACAAAGGAAAAGGGCCTTTCCGTCCTCAGCCGTCGCTTCATGTGACTCCACGGAG
TACCGGGCGCCGTCCAGGCACCTCGATTAGTTCTCGAGCTTTTGGAGTACGTCGTCTTTAGGTTGGGGGG
AGGGGTTTTATGCGATGGAGTTTCCCCACACTGAGTGGGTGGAGACTGAAGTTAGGCCAGCTTGGCACTT
GATGTAATTCTCCTTGGAATTTGCCCTTTTTGAGTTTGGATCTTGGTTCATTCTCAAGCCTCAGACAGTG
GTTCAAAGTTTTTTTCTTCCATTTCAGGTGTCGTGAGAAGGGCGAATTCGACCCAAGTTTGTACAAAAAA
GCAGGCTCGCCACCATGGTGAGCAAGGGCGAGGAGCTGTTCACCGGGGTGGTGCCCATCCTGGTCGAGCT
GGACGGCGACGTAAACGGCCACAAGTTCAGCGTGAGGGGCGAGGGCGAGGGCGATGCCACCAACGGCAAG
CTGACCCTGAAGTTCATCTGCACCACCGGCAAGCTGCCCGTGCCCTGGCCCACCCTCGTGACCACCCTGA
GCCACGGCGTGCAGTGCTTCGCCCGCTACCCCGACCACATGAAGCAGCACGACTTCTTCAAGTCCGCCAT
GCCCGAAGGCTACGTCCAGGAGCGCACCATCTTCTTCAAGGACGACGGCACCTACAAGACCCGCGCCGAG
GTGAAGTTCGAGGGCGACACCCTAGTGAACCGCATCGAGCTGAAGGGCGTCGACTTCAAGGAGGACGGCA
ACATCCTGGGGCACAAGCTGGAGTACAACTTCAACAGCCACAACATCTATATCATGGCCGTCAAGCAGAA
GAACGGCATCAAGGTGAACTTCAAGATCCGCCACAACGTGGAGGACGGCAGCGTGCAGCTCGCCGACCAC
TACCAGCAGAACACCCCCATCGGCGACGGCCCCGTGCTGCTGCCCGACAGCCACTACCTGAGCACCCAGT
CCGTGCTGAGCAAAGACCCCAACGAGAAGCGCGATCACATGGTCCTGCTGGAGTTCCGCACCGCCGCCGG
GATCACTCTCGGCATGGACGAGCTGTACAAGTAATACCACCCAGCTTTCTTGTACAAAGTGGTACGCGTG
AATTCACTCCTCAGGTGCAGGCTGCCTATCAGAAGGTGGTGGCTGGTGTGGCCAATGCCCTGGCTCACAA
ATACCACTGAGATCTTTTTCCCTCTGCCAAAAATTATGGGGACATCATGAAGCCCCTTGAGCATCTGACT
TCTGGCTAATAAAGGAAATTTATTTTCATTGCAATAGTGTGTTGGAATTTTTTGTGTCTCTCACTCGGAA
GGACATATGGGAGGGCAAATCATTTAAAACATCAGAATGAGTATTTGGTTTAGAGTTTGGCAACATATGC
CCATATGCTGGCTGCCATGAACAAAGGTTGGCTATAAAGAGGTCATCAGTATATGAAACAGCCCCCTGCT
GTCCATTCCTTATTCCATAGAAAAGCCTTGACTTGAGGTTAGATTTTTTTTATATTTTGTTTTGTGTTAT
TTTTTTCTTTAACATCCCTAAAATTTTCCTTACATGTTTTACTAGCCAGATTTTTCCTCCTCTCCTGACT
ACTCCCAGTCATAGCTGTCCCTCTTCTCTTATGGAGATCCCTCGACCTGCAGCCCAAGCTTGGCGTAATC
ATGGTCATAGCTGTTTCCTGTGTGAAATTGTTATCCGCTCACAATTCCACACAACATACGAGCCGGAAGC
ATAAAGTGTAAAGCCTGGGGTGCCTAATGAGTGAGCTAACTCACATTAATTGCGTTGCGCTCACTGCCCG
CTTTCCAGTCGGGAAACCTGTCGTGCCAGCGGATCGACAGTACTAAGCTTGGTCTAATACCCAATCTCTC
GTCTTATCCAGATGTTTTATACGCCTCTGGCCCGTGTCTCAAAATCTCTGATGTTACATTGCACAAGATA
AAATAATATCATCATGAACAATAAAACTGTCTGCTTACATAAACAGTAATACAAGGGGTGTTATGAGCCA
TATTCAACGGGAAACGTCGAGGCCGCGATTAAATTCCAACATGGATGCTGATTTATATGGGTATAAATGG
GCTCGCGATAATGTCGGGCAATCAGGTGCGACAATCTATCGCTTGTATGGGAAGCCCGATGCGCCAGAGT
TGTTTCTGAAACATGGCAAAGGTAGCGTTGCCAATGATGTTACAGATGAGATGGTCAGACTAAACTGGCT
GACGGAATTTATGCCTCTTCCGACCATCAAGCATTTTATCCGTACTCCTGATGATGCATGGTTACTCACC
ACTGCGATCCCCGGAAAAACAGCATTCCAGGTATTAGAAGAATATCCTGATTCAGGTGAAAATATTGTTG
ATGCGCTGGCAGTGTTCCTGCGCCGGTTGCATTCGATTCCTGTTTGTAATTGTCCTTTTAACAGCGATCG
CGTATTTCGTCTCGCTCAGGCGCAATCACGAATGAATAACGGTTTGGTTGATGCGAGTGATTTTGATGAC
GAGCGTAATGGCTGGCCTGTTGAACAAGTCTGGAAAGAAATGCATAAACTTTTGCCATTCTCACCGGATT
CAGTCGTCACTCATGGTGATTTCTCACTTGATAACCTTATTTTTGACGAGGGGAAATTAATAGGTTGTAT
TGATGTTGGACGAGTCGGAATCGCAGACCGATACCAGGATCTTGCCATCCTATGGAACTGCCTCGGTGAG
TTTTCTCCTTCATTACAGAAACGGCTTTTTCAAAAATATGGTATTGATAATCCTGATATGAATAAATTGC
AGTTTCATTTGATGCTCGATGAGTTTTTCTAATCAGAATTGGTTAATTGGTTGTAACACTGGCAGAGCAT
TACGCTGACTTGACGGGACGGCGCAAGCTCATGACCAAAATCCCTTAACGTGAGTTACGCGTCGTTCCAC
TGAGCGTCAGAGGTATCACTAGTATTACAGAGGTAAGTTATAACAGTCGCCTAACCC
Features (pLannotate 1.2.2; 28 found; start..end, strand, type, name):
     87..675     -  rep_origin     ori: high-copy-number ColE1/pMB1/pBR322/pUC origin of replication
    846..1706    -  CDS            AmpR: β-lactamase; bla; confers resistance to ampicillin, carbenicillin, and related antibiotics
   1707..1778    -  promoter       AmpR promoter: bla
   1857..2456    +  CDS            PuroR: puromycin N-acetyltransferase; pac from Streptomyces alboniger; confers resistance to puromycin
   2461..2541    +  CDS            HBB (fragment): HBB_PONPY - Experimental evidence at transcript level: Swiss-Prot protein existence level 2. Involved in oxygen transport from the lung to the various peripheral tissues. From Pongo pygmaeus (Bornean orangutan).
   2612..2667    +  polyA_signal   β-globin poly(A) signal: rabbit β-globin polyadenylation signal (Gil and Proudfoot, 1987)
   3646..3666    +  protein_bind   attB4: mutant version of attB; core recombination site for the Gateway® BP reaction BP Clonase™
   3734..3945    +  promoter       EF-1α core promoter: core promoter for human elongation factor EF-1α
   3946..4884    +  intron         EF-1α intron A: intron upstream of the start codon of human EF-1α
   4911..4931    +  protein_bind   attB1: mutant version of attB; core recombination site for the Gateway® BP reaction BP Clonase™
   4951..5646    +  CDS            mKate2: mKate2 is a basic (constitutively fluorescent) red fluorescent protein published in 2009, derived from Entacmaea quadricolor. It is reported to be a rapidly-maturing monomer with moderate acid sensitivity.
   5666..5690    -  protein_bind   attB2: mutant version of attB; recombination site for the Gateway® BP reaction BP Clonase™
   5838..5912    +  CDS            HBB (fragment): HBB_PONPY - Experimental evidence at transcript level: Swiss-Prot protein existence level 2. Involved in oxygen transport from the lung to the various peripheral tissues. From Pongo pygmaeus (Bornean orangutan).
   5983..6038    +  polyA_signal   β-globin poly(A) signal: rabbit β-globin polyadenylation signal (Gil and Proudfoot, 1987)
   6422..6447    +  misc_feature   SA: splice acceptor site
   7119..7139    +  protein_bind   attB4: mutant version of attB; core recombination site for the Gateway® BP reaction BP Clonase™
   7207..7418    +  promoter       EF-1α core promoter: core promoter for human elongation factor EF-1α
   7419..8357    +  intron         EF-1α intron A: intron upstream of the start codon of human EF-1α
   8384..8404    +  protein_bind   attB1: mutant version of attB; core recombination site for the Gateway® BP reaction BP Clonase™
   8415..9131    +  CDS            EBFP2: EBFP2 is a basic (constitutively fluorescent) blue fluorescent protein published in 2007, derived from Aequorea victoria. It is reported to be a rapidly-maturing monomer with moderate acid sensitivity.
   9139..9163    -  protein_bind   attB2: mutant version of attB; recombination site for the Gateway® BP reaction BP Clonase™
   9167..9247    +  CDS            HBB (fragment): HBB_PONPY - Experimental evidence at transcript level: Swiss-Prot protein existence level 2. Involved in oxygen transport from the lung to the various peripheral tissues. From Pongo pygmaeus (Bornean orangutan).
   9318..9373    +  polyA_signal   β-globin poly(A) signal: rabbit β-globin polyadenylation signal (Gil and Proudfoot, 1987)
   9756..9778    -  protein_bind   lac operator (fragment): The lac repressor binds to the lac operator to inhibit transcription in E. coli. This inhibition can be relieved by adding lactose or isopropyl-β-D-thiogalactopyranoside (IPTG). lac repressor encoded by lacI
   9782..9812    -  promoter       lac promoter: promoter for the E. coli lac operon
   9827..9848    -  protein_bind   CAP binding site: CAP binding activates transcription in the presence of cAMP. E. coli catabolite activator protein
   9861..9900    -  CDS            lacI (fragment): lac repressor; lacI; The lac repressor binds to the lac operator to inhibit transcription in E. coli. This inhibition can be relieved by adding lactose or isopropyl-β-D-thiogalactopyranoside (IPTG).
  10073..10882   +  CDS            KanR: aminoglycoside phosphotransferase; aph(3')-Ia; confers resistance to kanamycin in bacteria or G418 (Geneticin®) in eukaryotes
