[The description below was written by a language model from this plasmid's Addgene catalogue record and pLannotate feature annotations shown in this document.]
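Description:
LSB-hsa-miR-874-5p is a mammalian expression plasmid of about 11 kb built on the Low Sensor Backbone (LSB) and designed as a two-colour fluorescent sensor of microRNA activity. It replicates in E. coli from a high-copy ColE1/pUC-type origin and carries both β-lactamase (AmpR) and an aph(3')-Ia kanamycin resistance gene, matching the dual ampicillin/kanamycin selection in the record. A small lac promoter/operator remnant is also annotated near the kanamycin marker.

The payload consists of two parallel transcription units with the same architecture: the human EF-1α core promoter with its intron A, a fluorescent protein coding sequence flanked by Gateway attB1/attB2 scars (with attB4 upstream of each promoter), and a rabbit β-globin 3' region with its polyadenylation signal. One unit expresses the red protein mKate2 and, according to the catalogue entry, carries a target site for human miR-874-5p in its 3' UTR. This target is not annotated as a feature, but there is an unannotated gap between attB2 and the β-globin sequence where it would be expected. The other unit expresses the blue protein EBFP2 without a target and serves as an internal reference. Active miR-874-5p in a transfected cell represses mKate2 but not EBFP2, so the mKate2/EBFP2 ratio reports miRNA activity while normalising for plasmid dose.

A puromycin N-acetyltransferase gene with a third β-globin poly(A) provides selection in mammalian cells, though no dedicated promoter for it is annotated. The depositor warns that the repeated poly(A) elements make the plasmid inherently unstable. The depositor also notes short insertions flanking the puromycin coding region in the physical plasmid relative to the deposited sequence, and states that these do not impair selection.
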