Addgene plasmid #103741: LSB-hsa-miR-874-5p
Purpose: Used to sense miRNA activity using fluorescence based tools. hsa-miR-874-5p target in 3' UTR of of mKate. miRNA activity can be measured by the repression of mKate2 relative to EBFP2 fluorescent proteins . Plasmid is inherently unstable; please see Depositor Comments
Depositing lab: Ron Weiss. Depositing organization: Massachusetts Institute of Technology. Publication: A mixed antagonistic/synergistic miRNA repression model enables accurate predictions of multi-input miRNA sensor activity. Gam JJ, Babb J, Weiss R. Nat Commun. 2018 Jun 22;9(1):2430. doi: 10.1038/s41467-018-04575-0. PubMed 29934631.
Backbone
  Vector backbone: Low Sensor Backbone (LSB)
  Vector type: Mammalian Expression, Synthetic Biology
Growth in bacteria
  Bacterial resistance: Ampicillin and Kanamycin, 100 & 50 μg/mL
  Growth temperature: 30°C
  Growth strain: NEB Stable
  Copy number: High Copy
Gene/Insert
  Gene/Insert name: hsa-miR-874-5p target
  Species: H. sapiens (human)
  Entrez Gene: MIR874 (a.k.a. MIRN874, hsa-mir-874, mir-874)
  Promoter: EF-1a
  Cloning method: Gibson Cloning
Terms and licenses: Academic/Nonprofit Terms; Industry Terms: Not Available to Industry
Depositor comments: Please note that this plasmid is inherently unstable due to a repeating poly A element. We recommend performing a diagnostic digest on multiple colonies upon receipt. The depositors would like to note the presence of several discrepancies between the depositor sequence and physical plasmid sequence. In particular, the sequences upstream and downstream of the puromycin coding region have 10 bp insertions which do not affect the ability to perform puromycin selection. The sequences for those regions within the physical plasmids are as follows: Upstream of Puro: GAATTCGACCGCCTGTCTCAAGGTGCCACC; Downstream of Puro: GCTTTGAGACTACGCGTGAATTCACTCCTC. Please contact if you are interested in this plasmid prior to placing an order.
How to cite: LSB-hsa-miR-874-5p was a gift from Ron Weiss (Addgene plasmid # 103741 ; http://n2t.net/addgene:103741 ; RRID:Addgene_103741)
