>Addgene plasmid #103741 | LSB-hsa-miR-874-5p | depositor partial sequence | sequence record 196531 | hsa-miR-874-5p target
TCTTACCCTGGTGCGTGGGGCCG
